>Addgene plasmid | EF1a-ER-KLF2-T2A-mCHERRY Sequencing Result | analyzer sequence | sequence record 445719
ACTAACCAATCAGTTCGCTTCTCGCTTCTGTTCGCGCGCTTCTGCTCCCCGAGCTCAATAAAAGAGCCCA
CAACCCCTCACTCGGCGCGCCAGTCCTCCGATAGACTGCGTCGCCCGGGTACCCGTATTCCCAATAAAGC
CTCTTGCTGTTTGCATCCGAATCGTGGACTCGCTGATCCTTGGGAGGGTCTCCTCAGATTGATTGACTGC
CCACCTCGGGGGTCTTTCATTTGGAGGTTCCACCGAGATTTGGAGACCCCTGCCCAGGGACCACCGACCC
CCCCGCCGGGAGGTAAGCTGGCCAGCGGTCGTTTCGTGTCTGTCTCTGTCTTTGTGCGTGTTTGTGCCGG
CATCTAATGTTTGCGCCTGCGTCTGTACTAGTTAGCTAACTAGCTCTGTATCTGGCGGACCCGTGGTGGA
ACTGACGAGTTCTGAACACCCGGCCGCAACCCTGGGAGACGTCCCAGGGACTTTGGGGGCCGTTTTTGTG
GCCCGACCTGAGGAAGGGAGTCGATGTGGAATCCGACCCCGTCAGGATATGTGGTTCTGGTAGGAGACGA
GAACCTAAAACAGTTCCCGCCTCCGTCTGAATTTTTGCTTTCGGTTTGGAACCGAAGCCGCGCGTCTTGT
CTGCTGCAGCGCTGCAGCATCGTTCTGTGTTGTCTCTGTCTGACTGTGTTTCTGTATTTGTCTGAAAATT
AGGGCCAGACTGTTACCACTCCCTTAAGTTTGACCTTAGGTCACTGGAAAGATGTCGAGCGGATCGCTCA
CAACCAGTCGGTAGATGTCAAGAAGAGACGTTGGGTTACCTTCTGCTCTGCAGAATGGCCAACCTTTAAC
GTCGGATGGCCGCGAGACGGCACCTTTAACCGAGACCTCATCACCCAGGTTAAGATCAAGGTCTTTTCAC
CTGGCCCGCATGGACACCCAGACCAGGTCCCCTACATCGTGACCTGGGAAGCCTTGGCTTTTGACCCCCC
TCCCTGGGTCAAGCCCTTTGTACACCCTAAGCCTCCGCCTCCTCTTCCTCCATCCGCCCCGTCTCTCCCC
CTTGAACCTCCTCGTTCGACCCCGCCTCGATCCTCCCTTTATCCAGCCCTCACTCCTTCTCTAGGCGCCG
GAATTGCTTCGCGATGTACGGGCCAGGAAAGGAGTGGGAATTGGCTCCGGTGCCCGTCAGTGGGCAGAGC
GCACATCGCCCACAGTCCCCGAGAAGTTGGGGGGAGGGGTCGGCAATTGATCCGGTGCCTAGAGAAGGTG
GCGCGGGGTAAACTGGGAAAGTGATGTCGTGTACTGGCTCCGCCTTTTTCCCGAGGGTGGGGGAGAACCG
TATATAAGTGCAGTAGTCGCCGTGAACGTTCTTTTTCGCAACGGGTTTGCCGCCAGAACACAGGACCGGT
TCTAGAGCCACCATGGCTGGAGACATGAGAGCTGCCAACCTTTGGCCAAGCCCGCTCATGATCAAACGCT
CTAAGAAGAACAGCCTGGCCTTGTCCCTGACGGCCGACCAGATGGTCAGTGCCTTGTTGGATGCTGAGCC
CCCCATACTCTATTCCGAGTATGATCCTACCAGACCCTTCAGTGAAGCTTCGATGATGGGCTTACTGACC
AACCTGGCAGACAGGGAGCTGGTTCACATGATCAACTGGGCGAAGAGGGTGCCAGGCTTTGTGGATTTGA
CCCTCCATGATCAGGTCCACCTTCTAGAATGTGCCTGGCTAGAGATCCTGATGATTGGTCTCGTCTGGCG
CTCCATGGAGCACCCAGTGAAGCTACTGTTTGCTCCTAACTTGCTCTTGGACAGGAACCAGGGAAAATGT
GTAGAGGGCATGGTGGAGATCTTCGACATGCTGCTGGCTACATCATCTCGGTTCCGCATGATGAATCTGC
AGGGAGAGGAGTTTGTGTGCCTCAAATCTATTATTTTGCTTAATTCTGGAGTGTACACATTTCTGTCCAG
CACCCTGAAGTCTCTGGAAGAGAAGGACCATATCCACCGAGTCCTGGACAAGATCACAGACACTTTGATC
CACCTGATGGCCAAGGCAGGCCTGACCCTGCAGCAGCAGCACCAGCGGCTGGCCCAGCTCCTCCTCATCC
TCTCCCACATCAGGCACATGAGTAACAAAGGCATGGAGCATCTGTACAGCATGAAGTGCAAGAACGTGGT
GCCCCTCTATGACCTGCTGCTGGAGGCGGCGGACGCCCACCGCCTACATGCGCCCACTAGCCGTGGAGGG
GCATCCGTGGAGGAAACGGACCAAAGCCACTTGGCCACTGCGGGCTCTACTTCATCGCATTCCTTGCAAA
AGTATTACATCACGGGGGAGGCAGAGGGTTTCCCTGCCACAGCTGTCGACATGGCGCTCAGCGAGCCTAT
CTTGCCTAGTTTTGCCACTTTTGCATCCCCCTGTGAACGAGGATTGCAGGAACGCTGGCCTCGCAACGAA
CCAGAAGCTGGAGGGACCGACGAAGACCTCAACAATGTGTTGGATTTTATCCTGAGTATGGGGCTCGATG
GCTTGGGGGCCGAAAACCCACCAGAACCACCTCCACAGCCCCCTCCACCAGCCTTTTATTACCCAGAACC
CGGAGCACCACCACCATACTCAATCCCCGCCGCTTCACTTGGTACAGAACTCCTCAGGCCAGATTTGGAT
CCTCCACAGGGTCCCGCATTGCACGGACGCTTCCTTTTGGCCCCTCCAGGGCGACTGGTCAAGGCCGAGC
CTCCTGAAGTGGATGGTGGAGGCTATGGGTGCGCTCCAGGGCTGGCTCACGGGCCAAGAGGCTTGAAACT
TGAGGGCGCTCCAGGTGCAACCGGAGCCTGCATGCGGGGTCCCGCCGGCCGCCCCCCGCCGCCCCCGGAC
ACGCCGCCGCTCAGCCCCGACGGCCCCCTGCGCATCCCGGCGTCCGGTCCACGCAACCCGTTCCCGCCGC
CCTTCGGTCCCGGCCCCAGCTTCGGCGGCCCCGGCCCCGCGTTGCACTACGGGCCTCCCGCGCCTGGCGC
CTTCGGTCTTTTCGAGGACGCGGCGGCAGCGGCGGCGGCGCTGGGCTTGGCTCCACCTGCCACGCGCGGT
CTCCTCACGCCGCCCTCGTCCCCGCTGGAGCTGCTGGAGGCCAAGCCCAAACGCGGCCGCCGCTCCTGGC
CCCGCAAGCGCGCCGCCACACATACTTGCAGCTACACCAACTGCGGCAAGACCTACACCAAGAGCTCGCA
CCTAAAGGCGCATCTGCGTACACACACAGGTGAGAAGCCTTATCATTGCAACTGGGAAGGATGCGGCTGG
AAGTTCGCGCGCTCTGACGAGCTTACCCGCCACTACCGAAAGCACACAGGTCACAGACCCTTTCAGTGCC
ACTTGTGCGACCGGGCCTTCTCCAGGTCCGACCACCTGGCCTTGCACATGAAGCGACACATGGCTAGCGA
GGGCAGAGGAAGTCTTCTAACATGCGGTGACGTGGAGGAGAATCCCGGCCCTGGTACCGTGAGCAAGGGC
GAGGAGGATAACATGGCCATCATCAAGGAGTTCATGCGCTTCAAGGTGCACATGGAGGGCTCCGTGAACG
GCCACGAGTTCGAGATCGAGGGCGAGGGCGAGGGCCGCCCCTACGAGGGCACCCAGACCGCCAAGCTGAA
GGTGACCAAGGGTGGCCCCCTGCCCTTCGCCTGGGACATCCTGTCCCCTCAGTTCATGTACGGCTCCAAG
GCCTACGTGAAGCACCCCGCCGACATCCCCGACTACTTGAAGCTGTCCTTCCCCGAGGGCTTCAAGTGGG
AGCGCGTGATGAACTTCGAGGACGGCGGCGTGGTGACCGTGACCCAGGACTCCTCCCTGCAGGACGGCGA
GTTCATCTACAAGGTGAAGCTGCGCGGCACCAACTTCCCCTCCGACGGCCCCGTAATGCAGAAGAAGACC
ATGGGCTGGGATGCCTCCTCCGAGCGGATGTACCCCGAGGACGGCGCCCTGAAGGGCGAGATCAAGCAGA
GGCTGAAGCTGAAGGACGGCGGCCACTACGACGCTGAGGTCAAGACCACCTACAAGGCCAAGAAGCCCGT
GCAGCTGCCCGGCGCCTACAACGTCAACATCAAGTTGGACATCACCTCCCACAACGAGGACTACACCATC
GTGGAACAGTACGAACGCGCCGAGGGCCGCCACTCCACCGGCGGCATGGACGAGCTGTACAAGACCGGTT
AGTAATGAGTTTAAACGGGGGAGGCTAACTGAAACACGGAAGGAGACAATACCGGAAGGGGCCGCGACTC
TAGAGTCGACCTGCAGGCATGCAAGCTTCAGGTAGCCGGCTAACGTTAACAACCGGTACCTCTAGAACTA
TAGCTAGCATGCGCAAATTTAAAGCGCTGATATCGATAAAATAAAAGATTTTATTTAGTCTCCAGAAAAA
GGGGGGAATGAAAGACCCCACCTGTAGGTTTGGCAAGCTAGCTTAAGTAACGCCATTTTGCAAGGCATGG
AAAATACATAACTGAGAATAGA
Features (pLannotate 1.2.2; 9 found; start..end, strand, type, name):
     56..231     +  LTR            5' LTR (truncated): truncated long terminal repeat from Moloney murine sarcoma virus
    295..636     +  misc_feature   MESV Ψ: packaging signal of murine embryonic stem cell virus
    703..1119    +  CDS            gag (truncated): truncated Moloney murine leukemia virus (MMLV) gag gene lacking the start codon
   1182..1393    +  promoter       EF-1α core promoter: core promoter for human elongation factor EF-1α
   1416..2351    +  CDS            ERT2: mutated ligand-binding domain of the human estrogen receptor (Feil et al., 1997)
   2361..3377    +  CDS            Klf2: KLF2_MOUSE - Also known as Lklf. Experimental evidence at protein level: Swiss-Prot protein existence level 1. Transcription factor that binds to the CACCC box in the promoter of target genes such as HBB/beta globin or NOV and activates their transcription. Might be involved in transcriptional regulation by modulating the binding of the RARA nuclear receptor to RARE DNA elements (By similarity). From Mus musculus (Mouse).
   3489..4193    +  CDS            mCherry: mCherry is a basic (constitutively fluorescent) red fluorescent protein published in 2004, derived from Discosoma sp.. It is reported to be a very rapidly-maturing monomer with low acid sensitivity.
   4268..4298    +  misc_feature   MCS (fragment): pUC18/19 multiple cloning site
   4417..4502    +  LTR            3' LTR (ΔU3) (fragment): self-inactivating 3' long terminal repeat (LTR) from Moloney murine leukemia virus
